Addgene plasmid #185628: pEPQD0KN0751
Purpose: Modified tobacco rattle virus RNA2 acceptor vector that could be used for expression of sgRNAs, contains restriction enzyme sites for golden gate assembly using BsaI
Depositing lab: Nicola Patron. Depositing organization: Earlham Institute. Publication: Reconstitution of monoterpene indole alkaloid biosynthesis in genome engineered Nicotiana benthamiana. Dudley QM, Jo S, Guerrero DAS, Chhetry M, Smedley MA, Harwood WA, Sherden NH, O'Connor SE, Caputi L, Patron NJ. Commun Biol. 2022 Sep 10;5(1):949. doi: 10.1038/s42003-022-03904-w. PubMed 36088516.
Backbone
  Vector backbone: pTRV2 (SPDK3888)
  Vector type: CRISPR, Synthetic Biology
Growth in bacteria
  Bacterial resistance: Kanamycin, 50 μg/mL
  Growth temperature: 37°C
  Growth strain: DH5alpha
  Copy number: High Copy
Gene/Insert
  Gene/Insert name: lacZ (alt name: pTRV2-PEBVprom-BsaI flanking lacZ acceptor for sgRNA-tFT)
  Cloning method: Restriction Enzyme; 5′ cloning site unknown (unknown if destroyed); 3′ cloning site unknown (unknown if destroyed)
  Sequencing primers: 5′ unknown
Terms and licenses: Academic/Nonprofit Terms; Industry Terms: Not Available to Industry
How to cite: pEPQD0KN0751 was a gift from Nicola Patron (Addgene plasmid # 185628 ; http://n2t.net/addgene:185628 ; RRID:Addgene_185628)
