[The description below was written by a language model from this plasmid's Addgene catalogue record and pLannotate feature annotations shown in this document.]
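Description:
pEPQD0KN0751 is a binary T-DNA vector of about 11.4 kb, built on the pTRV2 backbone. It carries a modified cDNA copy of tobacco rattle virus RNA2 and serves as an acceptor plasmid for cloning single guide RNAs. It has a high-copy ColE1/pUC-type origin for propagation in E. coli. The pVS1 oriV, RepA and StaA functions typically allow replication and stable maintenance in Agrobacterium. Selection is by kanamycin through an aminoglycoside phosphotransferase gene.

Between the nopaline-type left and right border repeats, an enhanced (duplicated-enhancer) CaMV 35S promoter drives transcription of the viral RNA2 sequence, which includes the TRV capsid protein coding region. The 3′ end of the viral sequence contains a tRNA-like-structure pseudoknot. It is followed by a hammerhead ribozyme, which in such designs trims the transcript to a defined viral terminus, and then by a NOS terminator.

Downstream of the coat protein gene sits a lacZα cassette with its lac promoter, operator and CAP site. According to the catalogue entry, this cassette is flanked by BsaI sites and placed after a PEBV promoter, presumably the pea early browning virus subgenomic promoter, although the automated feature table does not annotate it. Golden Gate assembly with BsaI replaces lacZα with an sgRNA, which should allow blue/white screening for recombinants. The "tFT" in the alternate name suggests a sequence fused to the guide, but the record does not define it.

The vector is intended for virus-based delivery of sgRNAs in plants. The associated publication concerns genome-engineered Nicotiana benthamiana. TRV systems normally need a companion RNA1 construct, and editing needs a source of Cas9; this plasmid encodes neither.
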