Features (pLannotate 1.2.2; 24 found; start..end, strand, type, name):
    425..449     +  misc_feature   LB T-DNA repeat: left border repeat from nopaline C58 T-DNA
    552..572     -  misc_feature   MCS (fragment): pUC18/19 multiple cloning site
    647..1321    +  promoter       CaMV 35S promoter (enhanced): cauliflower mosaic virus 35S promoter with a duplicated enhancer region
   1881..2492    +  CDS            CP: CAPSD_TRVPP - Experimental evidence at protein level: Swiss-Prot protein existence level 1. Capsid protein self-assembles to form rod-shaped virions about 22 nm in diameter with a central canal enclosing the viral genomic RNA. From Tobacco rattle virus (isolate PpK20) (TRV).
   2992..3091    +  misc_feature   bom (fragment): basis of mobility region from pBR322
   3097..3270    -  CDS            lacZα: LacZα fragment of β-galactosidase; lacZ fragment
   3288..3310    -  protein_bind   lac operator (fragment): The lac repressor binds to the lac operator to inhibit transcription in E. coli. This inhibition can be relieved by adding lactose or isopropyl-β-D-thiogalactopyranoside (IPTG). lac repressor encoded by lacI
   3314..3344    -  promoter       lac promoter: promoter for the E. coli lac operon
   3359..3380    -  protein_bind   CAP binding site: CAP binding activates transcription in the presence of cAMP. E. coli catabolite activator protein
   3393..3433    -  CDS            lacI (fragment): lac repressor; lacI; The lac repressor binds to the lac operator to inhibit transcription in E. coli. This inhibition can be relieved by adding lactose or isopropyl-β-D-thiogalactopyranoside (IPTG).
   3807..3846    +  ncRNA          TLS-PK6: Accession: RF01101 - Pseudoknot of tRNA-like structure
   3842..3897    +  ncRNA          Hammerhead 3: Accession: RF00008 - Hammerhead ribozyme (type III)
   3907..3925    +  CDS            9xHis (fragment): 9xHis affinity tag
   3960..4212    +  terminator     NOS terminator: nopaline synthase terminator and poly(A) signal
   4234..4258    +  misc_feature   RB T-DNA repeat: right border repeat from nopaline C58 T-DNA
   4598..4999    +  CDS            Y4CG_SINFN (fragment): Protein inferred from homology: Swiss-Prot protein existence level 3. From Sinorhizobium fredii (strain NBRC 101917 / NGR234).
   5559..6188    +  CDS            pVS1 StaA: stability protein from the Pseudomonas plasmid pVS1 (Heeb et al., 2000)
   6617..7690    +  CDS            pVS1 RepA: replication protein from the Pseudomonas plasmid pVS1 (Heeb et al., 2000)
   7756..7950    +  rep_origin     pVS1 oriV: origin of replication for the Pseudomonas plasmid pVS1 (Heeb et al., 2000)
   8153..8192    +  CDS            rop (fragment): Rop protein, which maintains plasmids at low copy number; rop
   8294..8434    +  misc_feature   bom: basis of mobility region from pBR322
   8620..9208    -  rep_origin     ori: high-copy-number ColE1/pMB1/pBR322/pUC origin of replication
   9316..9385    -  ncRNA          RNA-OUT: Accession: RF00240 - RNA-OUT
  10633..11427   -  CDS            KanR: aminoglycoside phosphotransferase; aphA-3; confers resistance to kanamycin
>Addgene plasmid #185628 | pEPQD0KN0751 | addgene full sequence | sequence record 368556 | Addgene NGS Result
TTATTATTTCCTTCCTCTTTTCTACAGTATTTAAAGATACCCCAAGAAGCTAATTATAACAAGACGAACT
CCAATTCACTGTTCCTTGCATTCTAAAACCTTAAATACCAGAAAACAGCTTTTTCAAAGTTGTTTTCAAA
GTTGGCGTATAACATAGTATCGACGGAGCCGATTTTGAAACCGCGGTGATCACAGGCAGCAACGCTCTGT
CATCGTTACAATCAACATGCTACCCTCCGCGAGATCATCCGTGTTTCAAACCCGGCAGCTTAGTTGCCGT
TCTTCCGAATAGCATCGGTAACATGAGCAAAGTCTGCCGCCTTACAACGGCTCTCCCGCTGACGCCGTCC
CGGACTGATGGGCTGCCTGTATCGAGTGGTGATTTTGTGCCGAGCTGCCGGTCGGGGAGCTGTTGGCTGG
CTGGTGGCAGGATATATTGTGGTGTAAACAAATTGACGCTTAGACAACTTAATAACACATTGCGGACGTT
TTTAATGTACTGAATTAACGCCGAATTAATTCCTAGGCCACCATGTTGGGCCCGGCGCGCCAAGCTTGCA
TGCCTGCAGGTCAACATGGTGGAGCACGACACTCTCGTCTACTCCAAGAATATCAAAGATACAGTCTCAG
AAGACCAGAGGGCTATTGAGACTTTTCAACAAAGGGTAATATCGGGAAACCTCCTCGGATTCCATTGCCC
AGCTATCTGTCACTTCATCGAAAGGACAGTAGAAAAGGAAGATGGCTTCTACAAATGCCATCATTGCGAT
AAAGGAAAGGCTATCGTTCAAGATGCCTCTACCGACAGTGGTCCCAAAGATGGACCCCCACCCACGAGGA
ACATCGTGGAAAAAGAAGACGTTCCAACCACGTCTTCAAAGCAAGTGGATTGATGTGATGGTCAACATGG
TGGAGCACGACACTCTCGTCTACTCCAAGAATATCAAAGATACAGTCTCAGAAGACCAGAGGGCTATTGA
GACTTTTCAACAAAGGGTAATATCGGGAAACCTCCTCGGATTCCATTGCCCAGCTATCTGTCACTTCATC
GAAAGGACAGTAGAAAAGGAAGATGGCTTCTACAAATGCCATCATTGCGATAAAGGAAAGGCTATCGTTC
AAGATGCCTCTACCGACAGTGGTCCCAAAGATGGACCCCCACCCACGAGGAACATCGTGGAAAAAGAAGA
CGTTCCAACCACGTCTTCAAAGCAAGTGGATTGATGTGATATCTCCACTGACGTAAGGGATGACGCACAA
TCCCACTATCCTTCGCAAGACCCTTCCTCTATATAAGGAAGTTCATTTCATTTGGAGAGGATAAAACATT
GCACCTATGGTGTTGCCCTGGCTGGGGTATGTCAGTGATCGCAGTAGAATGTACTAATTGACAAGTTGGA
GAATACGGTAGAACGTCCTTATCCAACACAGCCTTTATCCCTCTCCCTGACGAGGTTTTTGTCAGTGTAA
TATTTCTTTTTGAACTATCCAGCTTAGTACCGTACGGGAAAGTGACTGGTGTGCTTATCTTTGAAATGTT
ACTTTGGGTTTCGGTTCTTTAGGTTAGTAAGAAAGCACTTGTCTTCTCATACAAAGGAAAACCTGAGACG
TATCGCTTACGAAAGTAGCAATGAAAGAAAGGTGGTGGTTTTAATCGCTACCGCAAAAACGATGGGGTCG
TTTTAATTAACTTCTCCTACGCAAGCGTCTAAACGGACGTTGGGGTTTTGCTAGTTTCTTTAGAGAAAAC
TAGCTAAGTCTTTAATGTTATCATTAGAGATGGCATAAATATAATACTTGTGTCTGCTGATAAGATCATT
TTAATTTGGACGATTAGACTTGTTGAACTACAGGTTACTGAATCACTTGCGCTAATCAACATGGGAGATA
TGTACGATGAATCATTTGACAAGTCGGGCGGTCCTGCTGACTTGATGGACGATTCTTGGGTGGAATCAGT
TTCGTGGAAAGATCTGTTGAAGAAGTTACACAGCATAAAATTTGCACTACAGTCTGGTAGAGATGAGATC
ACTGGGTTACTAGCGGCACTGAATAGACAGTGTCCTTATTCACCATATGAGCAGTTTCCAGATAAGAAGG
TGTATTTCCTTTTAGACTCACGGGCTAACAGTGCTCTTGGTGTGATTCAGAACGCTTCAGCGTTCAAGAG
ACGAGCTGATGAGAAGAATGCAGTGGCGGGTGTTACAAATATTCCTGCGAATCCAAACACAACGGTTACG
ACGAACCAAGGGAGTACTACTACTACCAAGGCGAACACTGGCTCGACTTTGGAAGAAGACTTGTACACTT
ATTACAAATTCGATGATGCCTCTACAGCTTTCCACAAATCTCTAACTTCGTTAGAGAACATGGAGTTGAA
GAGTTATTACCGAAGGAACTTTGAGAAAGTATTCGGGATTAAGTTTGGTGGAGCAGCTGCTAGTTCATCT
GCACCGCCTCCAGCGAGTGGAGGTCCGATACGTCCTAATCCCTAGGGATTTAAGGACGTGAACTCTGTTG
AGATCTCTGTGAAATTCAGAGGGTGGGTGATACCATATTCACTGATGCCATTAGCGACATCTAAATAGGG
CTAATTGTGACTAATTTGAGGGAATTTCCTTTACCATTGACGTCAGTGTCGTTGGTAGCATTTGAGTTTC
GGCACACAAGGTTAAAAACGCTGTAGTAATACATGCGCAAGAACAGGCTGAGCATCTTGTTCTGGGGTTT
CACACTATCTTTAGAGAAAGTGTTAAGTTAATTAAGTTATCTTAATTAAGAGCATAATTATACTGATTTG
TCTCTCGTTGATAGAGTCTATCATTCTGTTATTAAAAATTTGACAACTCGGTTTGCTGACCTACTGGTCA
CTGTATCACTTACCCGAGTTAACGAGTCTAGAAACTGAGACCTCACAGCTTGTCTGTAAGCGGATGCCGG
GAGCAGACAAGCCCGTCAGGGCGCGTCAGCGGGTGTTGGCGGGTGTCGGGGCTGGCTTAACTATGCGGCA
TCAGAGCAGATTGTACTGAGAGTGCACCATATGCGGTGTGAAATACCGCACAGATGCGTAAGGAGAAAAT
ACCGCATCAGGCGCCATTCGCCATTCAGGCTGCGCAACTGTTGGGAAGGGCGATCGGTGCGGGCCTCTTC
GCTATTACGCCAGCTGGCGAAAGGGGGATGTGCTGCAAGGCGATTAAGTTGGGTAACGCCAGGGTTTTCC
CAGTCACGACGTTGTAAAACGACGGCCAGTGAGTCCGTAATCATGGTCATAGCTGTTTCCTGTGTGAAAT
TGTTATCCGCTCACAATTCCACACAACATACGAGCCGGAAGCATAAAGTGTAAAGCCTGGGGTGCCTAAT
GAGTGAGCTAACTCACATTAATTGCGTTGCGCTCACTGCCCGCTTTCCAGTCGGGAAACCTGTCGTGCCA
GCTAGGTCTCAAGTGCCCGGGCATGTCCCGAAGACATTAAACTACGGTTCTTTAAGTAGATCCGTGTCTG
AAGTTTTAGGTTCAATTTAAACCTACGAGATTGACATTCTCGACTGATCTTGATTGATCGGTAAGTCTTT
TGTAATTTAATTTTCTTTTTGATTTTATTTTAAATTGTTATCTGTTTCTGTGTATAGACTGTTTGAGATC
GGCGTTTGGCCGACTCATTGTCTTACCATAGGGGAACGGACTTTGTTTGTGTTGTTATTTTATTTGTATT
TTATTAAAATTCTCAACGATCTGAAAAAGCCTCGCGGCTAAGAGATTGTTGGGGGGTGAGTAAGTACTTT
TAAAGTGATGATGGTTACAAAGGCAAAAGGGGTAAAACCCCTCGCCTACGTAAGCGTTATTACGCCCGTC
TGTACTTATATCAGTACACTGACGAGTCCCTAAAGGACGAAACGGGAGAACGCTAGCCACCACCACCACC
ACCACGTGTGAATTACAGGTGACCAGCTCGAATTTCCCCGATCGTTCAAACATTTGGCAATAAAGTTTCT
TAAGATTGAATCCTGTTGCCGGTCTTGCGATGATTATCATATAATTTCTGTTGAATTACGTTAAGCATGT
AATAATTAACATGTAATGCATGACGTTATTTATGAGATGGGTTTTTATGATTAGAGTCCCGCAATTATAC
ATTTAATACGCGATAGAAAACAAAATATAGCGCGCAAACTAGGATAAATTATCGCGCGCGGTGTCATCTA
TGTTACTAGATCGGGAATTAAACTATCAGTGTTTGACAGGATATATTGGCGGGTAAACCTAAGAGAAAAG
AGCGTTTATTAGAATAATCGGATATTTAAAAGGGCGTGAAAAGGTTTATCCGTTCGTCCATTTGTATGTG
CATGCCAACCACAGGGTTCCCCTCGGGATCAAAGTACTTTGATCCAACCCCTCCGCTGCTATAGTGCAGT
CGGCTTCTGACGTTCAGTGCAGCCGTCTTCTGAAAACGACATGTCGCACAAGTCCTAAGTTACGCGACAG
GCTGCCGCCCTGCCCTTTTCCTGGCGTTTTCTTGTCGCGTGTTTTAGTCGCATAAAGTAGAATACTTGCG
ACTAGAACCGGAGACATTACGCCATGAACGAGAGCGCCGCCGCTGGCCTGCTGGGCTATGCCCGCGTCAG
CACCGACGACCAGGACTTGACCAACCAACGGGCCGAACTGCACGCGGCCGGCTGCACCAAGCTGTTTTCC
GAGAAGATCACCGGCACCAGGCGCGACCGCCCGGAGCTGGCCAGGATGCTTGACCACCTACGCCCTGGCG
ACGTTGTGACAGTGACCAGGCTAGACCGCCTGGCCCGCAGCACCCGCGACCTACTGGACATTGCCGAGCG
CATCCAGGAGGCCGGCGCGGGCCTGCGTAGCCTGGCAGAGCCGTGGGCCGACACCACCACGCCGGCCGGC
CGCATGGTGTTGACCGTGTTCGCCGGCATTGCCGAGTTCGAGCGTTCCCTAATCATCGACCGCACCCGGA
GCGGGCGCGAGGCCGCCAAGGCCCGAGGCGTGAAGTTTGGCCCCCGCCCTACCCTCACCCCGGCACAGAT
CGCGCACGCCCGCGAGCTGATCGACCAGGAAGGCCGCACCGTGAAAGAGGCGGCTGCACTGCTTGGCGTG
CATCGCTCGACCCTGTACCGCGCACTTGAGCGCAGCGAGGAAGTGACGCCCACCGAGGCCAGGCGGCGCG
GTGCCTTCCGTGAGGACGCATTGACCGAGGCCGACGCCCTGGCGGCCGCCGAGAATGAACGCCAAGAGGA
ACAAGCATGAAACCGCACCAGGACGGCCAGGACGAACCGTTTTTCATTACCGAAGAGATCGAGGCGGAGA
TGATCGCGGCCGGGTACGTGTTCGAGCCGCCCGCGCACGTCTCAACCGTGCGGCTGCATGAAATCCTGGC
CGGTTTGTCTGATGCCAAGCTGGCGGCCTGGCCGGCCAGCTTGGCCGCTGAAGAAACCGAGCGCCGCCGT
CTAAAAAGGTGATGTGTATTTGAGTAAAACAGCTTGCGTCATGCGGTCGCTGCGTATATGATGCGATGAG
TAAATAAACAAATACGCAAGGGGAACGCATGAAGGTTATCGCTGTACTTAACCAGAAAGGCGGGTCAGGC
AAGACGACCATCGCAACCCATCTAGCCCGCGCCCTGCAACTCGCCGGGGCCGATGTTCTGTTAGTCGATT
CCGATCCCCAGGGCAGTGCCCGCGATTGGGCGGCCGTGCGGGAAGATCAACCGCTAACCGTTGTCGGCAT
CGACCGCCCGACGATTGACCGCGACGTGAAGGCCATCGGCCGGCGCGACTTCGTAGTGATCGACGGAGCG
CCCCAGGCGGCGGACTTGGCTGTGTCCGCGATCAAGGCAGCCGACTTCGTGCTGATTCCGGTGCAGCCAA
GCCCTTACGACATATGGGCCACCGCCGACCTGGTGGAGCTGGTTAAGCAGCGCATTGAGGTCACGGATGG
AAGGCTACAAGCGGCCTTTGTCGTGTCGCGGGCGATCAAAGGCACGCGCATCGGCGGTGAGGTTGCCGAG
GCGCTGGCCGGGTACGAGCTGCCCATTCTTGAGTCCCGTATCACGCAGCGCGTGAGCTACCCAGGCACTG
CCGCCGCCGGCACAACCGTTCTTGAATCAGAACCCGAGGGCGACGCTGCCCGCGAGGTCCAGGCGCTGGC
CGCTGAAATTAAATCAAAACTCATTTGAGTTAATGAGGTAAAGAGAAAATGAGCAAAAGCACAAACACGC
TAAGTGCCGGCCGTCCGAGCGCACGCAGCAGCAAGGCTGCAACGTTGGCCAGCCTGGCAGACACGCCAGC
CATGAAGCGGGTCAACTTTCAGTTGCCGGCGGAGGATCACACCAAGCTGAAGATGTACGCGGTACGCCAA
GGCAAGACCATTACCGAGCTGCTATCTGAATACATCGCGCAGCTACCAGAGTAAATGAGCAAATGAATAA
ATGAGTAGATGAATTTTAGCGGCTAAAGGAGGCGGCATGGAAAATCAAGAACAACCAGGCACCGACGCCG
TGGAATGCCCCATGTGTGGAGGAACGGGCGGTTGGCCAGGCGTAAGCGGCTGGGTTGCCTGCCGGCCCTG
CAATGGCACTGGAACCCCCAAGCCCGAGGAATCGGCGTGAGCGGTCGCAAACCATCCGGCCCGGTACAAA
TCGGCGCGGCGCTGGGTGATGACCTGGTGGAGAAGTTGAAGGCCGCGCAGGCCGCCCAGCGGCAACGCAT
CGAGGCAGAAGCACGCCCCGGTGAATCGTGGCAAGCGGCCGCTGATCGAATCCGCAAAGAATCCCGGCAA
CCGCCGGCAGCCGGTGCGCCGTCGATTAGGAAGCCGCCCAAGGGCGACGAGCAACCAGATTTTTTCGTTC
CGATGCTCTATGACGTGGGCACCCGCGATAGTCGCAGCATCATGGACGTGGCCGTTTTCCGTCTGTCGAA
GCGTGACCGACGAGCTGGCGAGGTGATCCGCTACGAGCTTCCAGACGGGCACGTAGAGGTTTCCGCAGGG
CCGGCCGGCATGGCCAGTGTGTGGGATTACGACCTGGTACTGATGGCGGTTTCCCATCTAACCGAATCCA
TGAACCGATACCGGGAAGGGAAGGGAGACAAGCCCGGCCGCGTGTTCCGTCCACACGTTGCGGACGTACT
CAAGTTCTGCCGGCGAGCCGATGGCGGAAAGCAGAAAGACGACCTGGTAGAAACCTGCATTCGGTTAAAC
ACCACGCACGTTGCCATGCAGCGTACGAAGAAGGCCAAGAACGGCCGCCTGGTGACGGTATCCGAGGGTG
AAGCCTTGATTAGCCGCTACAAGATCGTAAAGAGCGAAACCGGGCGGCCGGAGTACATCGAGATCGAGCT
AGCTGATTGGATGTACCGCGAGATCACAGAAGGCAAGAACCCGGACGTGCTGACGGTTCACCCCGATTAC
TTTTTGATCGATCCCGGCATCGGCCGTTTTCTCTACCGCCTGGCACGCCGCGCCGCAGGCAAGGCAGAAG
CCAGATGGTTGTTCAAGACGATCTACGAACGCAGTGGCAGCGCCGGAGAGTTCAAGAAGTTCTGTTTCAC
CGTGCGCAAGCTGATCGGGTCAAATGACCTGCCGGAGTACGATTTGAAGGAGGAGGCGGGGCAGGCTGGC
CCGATCCTAGTCATGCGCTACCGCAACCTGATCGAGGGCGAAGCATCCGCCGGTTCCTAATGTACGGAGC
AGATGCTAGGGCAAATTGCCCTAGCAGGGGAAAAAGGTCGAAAAGGTGTCTTTCCTGTGGATAGCACGTA
CATTGGGAACCCAAAGCCGTACATTGGGAACCGGAACCCGTACATTGGGAACCCAAAGCCGTACATTGGG
AACCGGTCACACATGTAAGTGACTGATATAAAAGAGAAAAAAGGCGATTTTTCCGCCTAAAACTCTTTAA
AACTTATTAAAACTCTTAAAACCCGCCTGGCCTGTGCATAACTGTCTGGCCAGCGCACAGCCGAAGAGCT
GCAAAAAGCGCCTACCCTTCGGTCGCTGCGCTCCCTACGCCCCGCCGCTTCGCGTCGGCCTATCGCGGCC
GCTGGCCGCTCAAAAATGGCTGGCCTACGGCCAGGCAATCTACCAGGGCGCGGACAAGCCGCGCCGTCGC
CACTCGACCGCCGGCGCCCACATCAAGGCACCCTGCCTCGCGCGTTTCGGTGATGACGGTGAAAACCTCT
GACACATGCAGCTCCCGGAGACGGTCACAGCTTGTCTGTAAGCGGATGCCGGGAGCAGACAAGCCCGTCA
GGGCGCGTCAGCGGGTGTTGGCGGGTGTCGGGGCGCAGCCATGACCCAGTCACGTAGCGATAGCGGAGTG
TATACTGGCTTAACTATGCGGCATCAGAGCAGATTGTACTGAGAGTGCACCATATGCGGTGTGAAATACC
GCACAGATGCGTAAGGAGAAAATACCGCATCAGGCGCTCTTCCGCTTCCTCGCTCACTGACTCGCTGCGC
TCGGTCGTTCGGCTGCGGCGAGCGGTATCAGCTCACTCAAAGGCGGTAATACGGTTATCCACAGAATCAG
GGGATAACGCAGGAAAGAACATGTGAGCAAAAGGCCAGCAAAAGGCCAGGAACCGTAAAAAGGCCGCGTT
GCTGGCGTTTTTCCATAGGCTCCGCCCCCCTGACGAGCATCACAAAAATCGACGCTCAAGTCAGAGGTGG
CGAAACCCGACAGGACTATAAAGATACCAGGCGTTTCCCCCTGGAAGCTCCCTCGTGCGCTCTCCTGTTC
CGACCCTGCCGCTTACCGGATACCTGTCCGCCTTTCTCCCTTCGGGAAGCGTGGCGCTTTCTCATAGCTC
ACGCTGTAGGTATCTCAGTTCGGTGTAGGTCGTTCGCTCCAAGCTGGGCTGTGTGCACGAACCCCCCGTT
CAGCCCGACCGCTGCGCCTTATCCGGTAACTATCGTCTTGAGTCCAACCCGGTAAGACACGACTTATCGC
CACTGGCAGCAGCCACTGGTAACAGGATTAGCAGAGCGAGGTATGTAGGCGGTGCTACAGAGTTCTTGAA
GTGGTGGCCTAACTACGGCTACACTAGAAGGACAGTATTTGGTATCTGCGCTCTGCTGAAGCCAGTTACC
TTCGGAAAAAGAGTTGGTAGCTCTTGATCCGGCAAACAAACCACCGCTGGTAGCGGTGGTTTTTTTGTTT
GCAAGCAGCAGATTACGCGCAGAAAAAAAGGATCTCAAGAAGATCCTTTGATCTTTTCTACGGGGTCTGA
CGCTCAGTGGAACGAAAACTCACGTTAAGGGCTGATGAATCCCCTAATGATTTTTATCAAAATCATTAAG
TTAAGGTAGATACACATCTTGTCATATGATCAAATGGTTTCGCCAAAAATCAATAATCAGACAACAAAAT
GTGCGAACTCGATATTTTACACGACTCTCTTTACCAATTCTGCCCCGAATTACACTTAAAACGACTCAAC
AGCTTAACGTTGGCTTGCCACGCCTTACTTGACTGTAAAACTCTCACTCTTACCGAACTTGGCCGTAACC
TGCCAACCAAAGCGAGAACAAAACATAACATCAAACGAATCGACCGATTGTTAGGTAATCGTCACCTCCA
CAAAGAGCGACTCGCTGTATACCGTTGGCATGCTAGCTTTATCTGTTCGGGCAATACGATGCCCATTGTA
CTTGTTGACTGGTCTGATATCCGTGAGCAAAAACGGCTTATGGTATTGCGAGCTTCAGTCGCACTACACG
GTCGTTCTGTTACTCTTTATGAGAAAGCGTTCCCGCTTTCAGAGCAATGTTCAAAGAAAGCTCATGACCA
ATTTCTAGCCGACCTTGCGAGCATTCTACCGAGTAACACCACACCGCTCATTGTCAGTGATGCTGGCTTT
AAAGTGCCATGGTATAAATCCGTTGAGAAGCTGGGTTGGTACTGGTTAAGTCGAGTAAGAGGAAAAGTAC
AATATGCAGACCTAGGAGCGGAAAACTGGAAACCTATCAGCAACTTACATGATATGTCATCTAGTCACTC
AAAGACTTTAGGCTATAAGAGGCTGACTAAAAGCAATCCAATCTCATGCCAAATTCTATTGTATAAATCT
CGCTCTAAAGGCCGAAAAAATCAGCGCTCGACACGGACTCATTGTCACCACCCGTCACCTAAAATCTACT
CAGCGTCGGCAAAGGAGCCATGGATTCTAGCAACTAACTTACCTGTTGAAATTCGAACACCCAAACAACT
TGTTAATATCTATTCGAAGCGAATGCAGATTGAAGAAACCTTCCGAGACTTGAAAAGTCCTGCCTACGGA
CTAGGCCTACGCCATAGCCGAACGAGCAGCTCAGAGCGTTTTGATATCATGCTGCTAATCGCCCTGATGC
TTCAACTAACATGTTGGCTTGCGGGCGTTCATGCTCAGAAACAAGGTTGGGACAAGCACTTCCAGGCTAA
CACAGTCAGAAATCGAAACGTACTCTCAACAGTTCGCTTAGGCATGGAAGTTTTGCGGCATTCTGGCTAC
ACAATAACAAGGGAAGACTCACTCGTGGCTGCAACCCTGCTTACTCAAAATCTATTCACACATGGTTACG
TTTTGGGGAAATTATGAGGGGATCTCTCAGCGTTAAGGGATTTTGGTCATGCATTCTAGGTACTAAAACA
ATTCATCCAGTAAAATATAATATTTTATTTTCTCCCAATCAGGCTTGATCCCCAGTAAGTCAAAAAATAG
CTCGACATACTGTTCTTCCCCGATATCCTCCCTGATCGACCGGACGCAGAAGGCAATGTCATACCACTTG
TCCGCCCTGCCGCTTCTCCCAAGATCAATAAAGCCACTTACTTTGCCATCTTTCACAAAGATGTTGCTGT
CTCCCAGGTCGCCGTGGGAAAAGACAAGTTCCTCTTCGGGCTTTTCCGTCTTTAAAAAATCATACAGCTC
GCGCGGATCTTTAAATGGAGTGTCTTCTTCCCAGTTTTCGCAATCCACATCGGCCAGATCGTTATTCAGT
AAGTAATCCAATTCGGCTAAGCGGCTGTCTAAGCTATTCGTATAGGGACAATCCGATATGTCGATGGAGT
GAAAGAGCCTGATGCACTCCGCATACAGCTCGATAATCTTTTCAGGGCTTTGTTCATCTTCATACTCTTC
CGAGCAAAGGACGCCATCGGCCTCACTCATGAGCAGATTGCTCCAGCCATCATGCCGTTCAAAGTGCAGG
ACCTTTGGAACAGGCAGCTTTCCTTCCAGCCATAGCATCATGTCCTTTTCCCGTTCCACATCATAGGTGG
TCCCTTTATACCGGCTGTCCGTCATTTTTAAATATAGGTTTTCATTTTCTCCCACCAGCTTATATACCTT
AGCAGGAGACATTCCTTCCGTATCTTTTACGCAGCGGTATTTTTCGATCAGTTTTTTCAATTCCGGTGAT
ATTCTCATTTTAGCCAT
